>Addgene plasmid #142057 | TFORF2372 | addgene full sequence | sequence record 395679 | Addgene NGS Result
TTAATGTAGTCTTATGCAATACTCTTGTAGTCTTGCAACATGGTAACGATGAGTTAGCAACATGCCTTAC
AAGGAGAGAAAAAGCACCGTGCATGCCGATTGGTGGAAGTAAGGTGGTACGATCGTGCCTTATTAGGAAG
GCAACAGACGGGTCTGACATGGATTGGACGAACCACTGAATTGCCGCATTGCAGAGATATTGTATTTAAG
TGCCTAGCTCGATACATAAACGGGTCTCTCTGGTTAGACCAGATCTGAGCCTGGGAGCTCTCTGGCTAAC
TAGGGAACCCACTGCTTAAGCCTCAATAAAGCTTGCCTTGAGTGCTTCAAGTAGTGTGTGCCCGTCTGTT
GTGTGACTCTGGTAACTAGAGATCCCTCAGACCCTTTTAGTCAGTGTGGAAAATCTCTAGCAGTGGCGCC
CGAACAGGGACTTGAAAGCGAAAGGGAAACCAGAGGAGCTCTCTCGACGCAGGACTCGGCTTGCTGAAGC
GCGCACGGCAAGAGGCGAGGGGCGGCGACTGGTGAGTACGCCAAAAATTTTGACTAGCGGAGGCTAGAAG
GAGAGAGATGGGTGCGAGAGCGTCAGTATTAAGCGGGGGAGAATTAGATCGCGATGGGAAAAAATTCGGT
TAAGGCCAGGGGGAAAGAAAAAATATAAATTAAAACATATAGTATGGGCAAGCAGGGAGCTAGAACGATT
CGCAGTTAATCCTGGCCTGTTAGAAACATCAGAAGGCTGTAGACAAATACTGGGACAGCTACAACCATCC
CTTCAGACAGGATCAGAAGAACTTAGATCATTATATAATACAGTAGCAACCCTCTATTGTGTGCATCAAA
GGATAGAGATAAAAGACACCAAGGAAGCTTTAGACAAGATAGAGGAAGAGCAAAACAAAAGTAAGACCAC
CGCACAGCAAGCGGCCGCTGATCTTCAGACCTGGAGGAGGAGATATGAGGGACAATTGGAGAAGTGAATT
ATATAAATATAAAGTAGTAAAAATTGAACCATTAGGAGTAGCACCCACCAAGGCAAAGAGAAGAGTGGTG
CAGAGAGAAAAAAGAGCAGTGGGAATAGGAGCTTTGTTCCTTGGGTTCTTGGGAGCAGCAGGAAGCACTA
TGGGCGCAGCGTCAATGACGCTGACGGTACAGGCCAGACAATTATTGTCTGGTATAGTGCAGCAGCAGAA
CAATTTGCTGAGGGCTATTGAGGCGCAACAGCATCTGTTGCAACTCACAGTCTGGGGCATCAAGCAGCTC
CAGGCAAGAATCCTGGCTGTGGAAAGATACCTAAAGGATCAACAGCTCCTGGGGATTTGGGGTTGCTCTG
GAAAACTCATTTGCACCACTGCTGTGCCTTGGAATGCTAGTTGGAGTAATAAATCTCTGGAACAGATTTG
GAATCACACGACCTGGATGGAGTGGGACAGAGAAATTAACAATTACACAAGCTTAATACACTCCTTAATT
GAAGAATCGCAAAACCAGCAAGAAAAGAATGAACAAGAATTATTGGAATTAGATAAATGGGCAAGTTTGT
GGAATTGGTTTAACATAACAAATTGGCTGTGGTATATAAAATTATTCATAATGATAGTAGGAGGCTTGGT
AGGTTTAAGAATAGTTTTTGCTGTACTTTCTATAGTGAATAGAGTTAGGCAGGGATATTCACCATTATCG
TTTCAGACCCACCTCCCAACCCCGAGGGGACCCATGCATTGCATCTCAATTAGTCAGCAACCAGGTGTGG
AAAGTCCCCAGGCTCCCCAGCAGGCAGAAGTATGCAAAGCATGCGTCTCAATTAGTCAGCAACCATAGTC
CCGCCCCTAACTCCGCCCATCCCGCCCCTAACTCCGCCCAGTTCCGCCCATTCTCCGCCCCATGGCTGAC
TAATTTTTTTTATTTATGCAGAGGCCGAGGCCGCCTCGGCCTCTGAGCTATTCCAGAAGTAGTGAGGAGG
CTTTTTTGGAGGCCTAGGCTTTTGCAAAAAGCTTTCTAGAGGTACCACCGGAGCTTACCATGACCGAGTA
CAAGCCCACGGTGCGCCTCGCCACCCGCGACGACGTCCCCAGGGCCGTACGCACCCTCGCCGCCGCGTTC
GCCGACTACCCCGCCACGCGCCACACCGTCGATCCGGACCGCCACATCGAGCGGGTCACCGAGCTGCAAG
AACTCTTCCTCACGCGCGTCGGGCTCGACATCGGCAAGGTGTGGGTCGCGGACGACGGCGCCGCCGTGGC
GGTCTGGACCACGCCGGAGAGCGTCGAAGCGGGGGCGGTGTTCGCCGAGATCGGCCCGCGCATGGCCGAG
TTGAGCGGTTCCCGGCTGGCCGCGCAGCAACAGATGGAAGGCCTCCTGGCGCCGCACCGGCCCAAGGAGC
CCGCGTGGTTCCTGGCCACCGTCGGCGTCTCGCCCGACCACCAGGGCAAGGGTCTGGGCAGCGCCGTCGT
GCTCCCCGGAGTGGAGGCGGCCGAGCGCGCCGGGGTGCCCGCCTTCCTGGAGACCTCCGCGCCCCGCAAC
CTCCCCTTCTACGAGCGGCTCGGCTTCACCGTCACCGCCGACGTCGAGGTGCCCGAAGGACCGCGCACCT
GGTGCATGACCCGCAAGCCCGGTGCCAGTTAACGAATTCTAGATCTTGAGACAAATGGCAGTATTCATCC
ACAATTTTAAAAGAAAAGGGGGGATTGGGGGGTACAGTGCAGGGGAAAGAATAGTAGACATAATAGCAAC
AGACATACAAACTAAAGAATTACAAAAACAAATTACAAAAATTCAAAATTTTCGGGTTTATTACAGGGAC
AGCAGAGATCCACTTTGGCGCCGGCTCGAGGCCTGCAGGTGCAAAGATGGATAAAGTTTTAAACAGAGAG
GAATCTTTGCAGCTAATGGACCTTCTAGGTCTTGAAAGGAGTGGGAATTGGCTCCGGTGCCCGTCAGTGG
GCAGAGCGCACATCGCCCACAGTCCCCGAGAAGTTGGGGGGAGGGGTCGGCAATTGAACCGGTGCCTAGA
GAAGGTGGCGCGGGGTAAACTGGGAAAGTGATGTCGTGTACTGGCTCCGCCTTTTTCCCGAGGGTGGGGG
AGAACCGTATATAAGTGCAGTAGTCGCCGTGAACGTTCTTTTTCGCAACGGGTTTGCCGCCAGAACACAG
GTAAGTGCCGTGTGTGGTTCCCGCGGGCCTGGCCTCTTTACGGGTTATGGCCCTTGCGTGCCTTGAATTA
CTTCCACCTGGCTGCAGTACGTGATTCTTGATCCCGAGCTTCGGGTTGGAAGTGGGTGGGAGAGTTCGAG
GCCTTGCGCTTAAGGAGCCCCTTCGCCTCGTGCTTGAGTTGAGGCCTGGCCTGGGCGCTGGGGCCGCCGC
GTGCGAATCTGGTGGCACCTTCGCGCCTGTCTCGCTGCTTTCGATAAGTCTCTAGCCATTTAAAATTTTT
GATGACCTGCTGCGACGCTTTTTTTCTGGCAAGATAGTCTTGTAAATGCGGGCCAAGATCTGCACACTGG
TATTTCGGTTTTTGGGGCCGCGGGCGGCGACGGGGCCCGTGCGTCCCAGCGCACATGTTCGGCGAGGCGG
GGCCTGCGAGCGCGGCCACCGAGAATCGGACGGGGGTAGTCTCAAGCTGGCCGGCCTGCTCTGGTGCCTG
GCCTCGCGCCGCCGTGTATCGCCCCGCCCTGGGCGGCAAGGCTGGCCCGGTCGGCACCAGTTGCGTGAGC
GGAAAGATGGCCGCTTCCCGGCCCTGCTGCAGGGAGCTCAAAATGGAGGACGCGGCGCTCGGGAGAGCGG
GCGGGTGAGTCACCCACACAAAGGAAAAGGGCCTTTCCGTCCTCAGCCGTCGCTTCATGTGACTCCACGG
AGTACCGGGCGCCGTCCAGGCACCTCGATTAGTTCTCGAGCTTTTGGAGTACGTCGTCTTTAGGTTGGGG
GGAGGGGTTTTATGCGATGGAGTTTCCCCACACTGAGTGGGTGGAGACTGAAGTTAGGCCAGCTTGGCAC
TTGATGTAATTCTCCTTGGAATTTGCCCTTTTTGAGTTTGGATCTTGGTTCATTCTCAAGCCTCAGACAG
TGGTTCAAAGTTTTTTTCTTCCATTTCAGGTGTCGTGAGGCTAGCACCGCCACCATGGCTCTTCCTCAGG
GTCTATTGACATTCAGGGACGTGGCCATAGAATTCTCTCAGGAGGAGTGGAAATGCCTGGACCCTGCTCA
GAGGACTTTATACAGGGACGTGATGCTGGAGAATTATAGGAACCTCGTCTCCCTGGAGTTTTGGTCTGTC
ATCCCGGCTAAAGTACAGTGGTGTCATCTCCGCTCACTGCAACCTCCACTTCCCAGGTTCAAGCAATTCT
CCTGCCTCAGCCTTCCAAGTACCTGGGACTACAGATATCTCTTCCAAATGCATGTTGAAGACGTTGTCGT
CAACAGGGCAAGGCAATACAGAAGTGATCCACACAGGGACATTGCACAGACAAGCAAGTCATCACATTGG
AGAATTTTGTTTCCATAGTAATGAACTAGTCCGTAACTTGAAAGTATTTCGATTTCTTGGCTTTATATAT
CTTGTGGAAAGGACGAGCGCGGCTGACGGTACACGGTAGGACGCGTTAAGTCGACAATCAACCTCTGGAT
TACAAAATTTGTGAAAGATTGACTGGTATTCTTAACTATGTTGCTCCTTTTACGCTATGTGGATACGCTG
CTTTAATGCCTTTGTATCATGCTATTGCTTCCCGTATGGCTTTCATTTTCTCCTCCTTGTATAAATCCTG
GTTGCTGTCTCTTTATGAGGAGTTGTGGCCCGTTGTCAGGCAACGTGGCGTGGTGTGCACTGTGTTTGCT
GACGCAACCCCCACTGGTTGGGGCATTGCCACCACCTGTCAGCTCCTTTCCGGGACTTTCGCTTTCCCCC
TCCCTATTGCCACGGCGGAACTCATCGCCGCCTGCCTTGCCCGCTGCTGGACAGGGGCTCGGCTGTTGGG
CACTGACAATTCCGTGGTGTTGTCGGGGAAATCATCGTCCTTTCCTTGGCTGCTCGCCTGTGTTGCCACC
TGGATTCTGCGCGGGACGTCCTTCTGCTACGTCCCTTCGGCCCTCAATCCAGCGGACCTTCCTTCCCGCG
GCCTGCTGCCGGCTCTGCGGCCTCTTCCGCGTCTTCGCCTTCGCCCTCAGACGAGTCGGATCTCCCTTTG
GGCCGCCTCCCCGCGTCGACTTTAAGACCAATGACTTACAAGGCAGCTGTAGATCTTAGCCACTTTTTAA
AAGAAAAGGGGGGACTGGAAGGGCTAATTCACTCCCAACGAAGACAAGATCTGCTTTTTGCTTGTACTGG
GTCTCTCTGGTTAGACCAGATCTGAGCCTGGGAGCTCTCTGGCTAACTAGGGAACCCACTGCTTAAGCCT
CAATAAAGCTTGCCTTGAGTGCTTCAAGTAGTGTGTGCCCGTCTGTTGTGTGACTCTGGTAACTAGAGAT
CCCTCAGACCCTTTTAGTCAGTGTGGAAAATCTCTAGCAGTACGTATAGTAGTTCATGTCATCTTATTAT
TCAGTATTTATAACTTGCAAAGAAATGAATATCAGAGAGTGAGAGGAACTTGTTTATTGCAGCTTATAAT
GGTTACAAATAAAGCAATAGCATCACAAATTTCACAAATAAAGCATTTTTTTCACTGCATTCTAGTTGTG
GTTTGTCCAAACTCATCAATGTATCTTATCATGTCTGGCTCTAGCTATCCCGCCCCTAACTCCGCCCATC
CCGCCCCTAACTCCGCCCAGTTCCGCCCATTCTCCGCCCCATGGCTGACTAATTTTTTTTATTTATGCAG
AGGCCGAGGCCGCCTCGGCCTCTGAGCTATTCCAGAAGTAGTGAGGAGGCTTTTTTGGAGGCCTAGGGAC
GTACCCAATTCGCCCTATAGTGAGTCGTATTACGCGCGCTCACTGGCCGTCGTTTTACAACGTCGTGACT
GGGAAAACCCTGGCGTTACCCAACTTAATCGCCTTGCAGCACATCCCCCTTTCGCCAGCTGGCGTAATAG
CGAAGAGGCCCGCACCGATCGCCCTTCCCAACAGTTGCGCAGCCTGAATGGCGAATGGG
[124 nt withheld, positions 6080-6203]
C
[91 nt withheld, positions 6205-6295]
A
[49 nt withheld, positions 6297-6345]
CCTTTGACGTTGGAGTCCACGTTCTTT
[37 nt withheld, positions 6373-6409]
ACCCTATCTCGGTCTATTCTTTTGATTTATAAGGGATTTTGCCGATTTCGGCCTATTGGTTAAAAAATGA
GCTGATTTAACAAAAATTTAACGCGAATTTTAACAAAATATTAACGCTTACAATTTAGGTGGCACTTTTC
GGGGAAATGTGCGCGGAACCCCTATTTGTTTATTTTTCTAAATACATTCAAATATGTATCCGCTCATGAG
ACAATAACCCTGATAAATGCTTCAATAATATTGAAAAAGGAAGAGTATGAGTATTCAACATTTCCGTGTC
GCCCTTATTCCCTTTTTTGCGGCATTTTGCCTTCCTGTTTTTGCTCACCCAGAAACGCTGGTGAAAGTAA
AAGATGCTGAAGATCAGTTGGGTGCACGAGTGGGTTACATCGAACTGGATCTCAACAGCGGTAAGATCCT
TGAGAGTTTTCGCCCCGAAGAACGTTTTCCAATGATGAGCACTTTTAAAGTTCTGCTATGTGGCGCGGTA
TTATCCCGTATTGACGCCGGGCAAGAGCAACTCGGTCGCCGCATACACTATTCTCAGAATGACTTGGTTG
AGTACTCACCAGTCACAGAAAAGCATCTTACGGATGGCATGACAGTAAGAGAATTATGCAGTGCTGCCAT
AACCATGAGTGATAACACTGCGGCCAACTTACTTCTGACAACGATCGGAGGACCGAAGGAGCTAACCGCT
TTTTTGCACAACATGGGGGATCATGTAACTCGCCTTGATCGTTGGGAACCGGAGCTGAATGAAGCCATAC
CAAACGACGAGCGTGACACCACGATGCCTGTAGCAATGGCAACAACGTTGCGCAAACTATTAACTGGCGA
ACTACTTACTCTAGCTTCCCGGCAACAATTAATAGACTGGATGGAGGCGGATAAAGTTGCAGGACCACTT
CTGCGCTCGGCCCTTCCGGCTGGCTGGTTTATTGCTGATAAATCTGGAGCCGGTGAGCGTGGGTCTCGCG
GTATCATTGCAGCACTGGGGCCAGATGGTAAGCCCTCCCGTATCGTAGTTATCTACACGACGGGGAGTCA
GGCAACTATGGATGAACGAAATAGACAGATCGCTGAGATAGGTGCCTCACTGATTAAGCATTGGTAACTG
TCAGACCAAGTTTACTCATATATACTTTAGATTGATTTAAAACTTCATTTTTAATTTAAAAGGATCTAGG
TGAAGATCCTTTTTGATAATCTCATGACCAAAATCCCTTAACGTGAGTTTTCGTTCCACTGAGCGTCAGA
CCCCGTAGAAAAGATCAAAGGATCTTCTTGAGATCCTTTTTTTCTGCGCGTAATCTGCTGCTTGCAAACA
AAAAAACCACCGCTACCAGCGGTGGTTTGTTTGCCGGATCAAGAGCTACCAACTCTTTTTCCGAAGGTAA
CTGGCTTCAGCAGAGCGCAGATACCAAATACTGTTCTTCTAGTGTAGCCGTAGTTAGGCCACCACTTCAA
GAACTCTGTAGCACCGCCTACATACCTCGCTCTGCTAATCCTGTTACCAGTGGCTGCTGCCAGTGGCGAT
AAGTCGTGTCTTACCGGGTTGGACTCAAGACGATAGTTACCGGATAAGGCGCAGCGGTCGGGCTGAACGG
GGGGTTCGTGCACACAGCCCAGCTTGGAGCGAACGACCTACACCGAACTGAGATACCTACAGCGTGAGCT
ATGAGAAAGCGCCACGCTTCCCGAAGGGAGAAAGGCGGACAGGTATCCGGTAAGCGGCAGGGTCGGAACA
GGAGAGCGCACGAGGGAGCTTCCAGGGGGAAACGCCTGGTATCTTTATAGTCCTGTCGGGTTTCGCCACC
TCTGACTTGAGCGTCGATTTTTGTGATGCTCGTCAGGGGGGCGGAGCCTATGGAAAAACGCCAGCAACGC
GGCCTTTTTACGGTTCCTGGCCTTTTGCTGGCCTTTTGCTCACATGTTCTTTCCTGCGTTATCCCCTGAT
TCTGTGGATAACCGTATTACCGCCTTTGAGTGAGCTGATACCGCTCGCCGCAGCCGAACGACCGAGCGCA
GCGAGTCAGTGAGCGAGGAAGCGGAAGAGCGCCCAATACGCAAACCGCCTCTCCCCGCGCGTTGGCCGAT
TCATTAATGCAGCTGGCACGACAGGTTTCCCGACTGGAAAGCGGGCAGTGAGCGCAACGCAATTAATGTG
AGTTAGCTCACTCATTAGGCACCCCAGGCTTTACACTTTATGCTTCCGGCTCGTATGTTGTGTGGAATTG
TGAGCGGATAACAATTTCACACAGGAAACAGCTATGACCATGATTACGCCAAGCGCGCAATTAACCCTCA
CTAAAGGGAACAAAAGCTGGAGCTGCAAGC
Features (pLannotate 1.2.2; 32 found; start..end, strand, type, name):
      5..231     +  promoter       RSV promoter: Rous sarcoma virus enhancer/promoter
    232..412     +  LTR            5' LTR (truncated): truncated 5' long terminal repeat (LTR) from HIV-1
    459..584     +  misc_feature   HIV-1 Ψ: packaging signal of human immunodeficiency virus type 1
    568..931     +  CDS            HIV-1 gag (fragment): gag protein from human immunodeficiency virus 1; gag
   1077..1310    +  misc_feature   RRE: The Rev response element (RRE) of HIV-1 allows for Rev-dependent mRNA export from the nucleus to the cytoplasm.
   1687..1713    +  CDS            Rev (fragment): human immunodeficiency virus 1 (HIV-1) Rev protein; rev; enhances nuclear export of unspliced and incompletely spliced viral mRNAs
   1720..1743    +  promoter       SV40 promoter (fragment): SV40 early promoter
   1744..1815    +  promoter       SV40 promoter (fragment): SV40 enhancer and early promoter
   1839..1974    +  rep_origin     SV40 ori: SV40 origin of replication
   2020..2616    +  CDS            PuroR (fragment): puromycin N-acetyltransferase; pac from Streptomyces; confers resistance to puromycin
   2665..2782    +  misc_feature   cPPT/CTS: central polypurine tract and central termination sequence of HIV-1
   2847..2913    +  CDS            small t antigen (fragment): SV40 (simian virus 40) small t antigen
   2920..4098    +  promoter       EF-1α promoter: strong constitutive promoter for human elongation factor EF-1α
   4130..4255    +  CDS            ZNF720 (fragment): ZN720_HUMAN - Experimental evidence at protein level: Swiss-Prot protein existence level 1. From Homo sapiens (Human).
   4275..4493    +  CDS            ZNF415 (fragment): ZN415_HUMAN - Experimental evidence at protein level: Swiss-Prot protein existence level 1. Involved in transcriptional regulation. Transcriptional activity differed among the various isoforms. All isoforms except isoform 3 seem to suppresses the transcriptional activities of AP-1 and p53/TP53. From Homo sapiens (Human).
   4511..4564    +  promoter       U6 promoter (fragment): RNA polymerase III promoter for human U6 snRNA
   4606..5194    +  misc_feature   WPRE: woodchuck hepatitis virus posttranscriptional regulatory element
   5245..5264    +  misc_feature   cPPT/CTS (fragment): central polypurine tract and central termination sequence of HIV-1
   5266..5499    +  LTR            3' LTR (ΔU3): self-inactivating 3' long terminal repeat (LTR) from HIV-1
   5577..5698    +  polyA_signal   SV40 poly(A) signal: SV40 polyadenylation signal
   5738..5873    +  rep_origin     SV40 ori: SV40 origin of replication
   5894..5912    -  promoter       T7 promoter: promoter for bacteriophage T7 RNA polymerase
   5920..6075    +  CDS            lacZα (fragment): LacZα fragment of β-galactosidase; lacZ fragment
   6080..6508    +  rep_origin     f1 ori (sequence partly withheld): f1 bacteriophage origin of replication; arrow indicates direction of (+) strand synthesis
   6561..6665    +  promoter       AmpR promoter: bla
   6666..7526    +  CDS            AmpR: β-lactamase; bla; confers resistance to ampicillin, carbenicillin, and related antibiotics
   7697..8285    +  rep_origin     ori: high-copy-number ColE1/pMB1/pBR322/pUC origin of replication
   8468..8560    +  CDS            lacI (fragment): lac repressor; lacI; The lac repressor binds to the lac operator to inhibit transcription in E. coli. This inhibition can be relieved by adding lactose or isopropyl-β-D-thiogalactopyranoside (IPTG).
   8573..8594    +  protein_bind   CAP binding site: CAP binding activates transcription in the presence of cAMP. E. coli catabolite activator protein
   8609..8639    +  promoter       lac promoter: promoter for the E. coli lac operon
   8647..8663    +  protein_bind   lac operator: The lac repressor binds to the lac operator to inhibit transcription in E. coli. This inhibition can be relieved by adding lactose or isopropyl-β-D-thiogalactopyranoside (IPTG). lac repressor encoded by lacI
   8708..8726    +  promoter       T3 promoter: promoter for bacteriophage T3 RNA polymerase
