[The description below was written by a language model from this plasmid's Addgene catalogue record and pLannotate feature annotations shown in this document.]
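Description:
TFORF2372 is a lentiviral mammalian expression plasmid built on the pLX_TRC317 backbone from the Broad Institute Genetic Perturbation Platform. It belongs to a barcoded library of human transcription factor open reading frames. In bacteria it is maintained through a high-copy ColE1/pUC-type origin and selected with ampicillin via the bla gene. An f1 origin and remnants of a lac/lacZα cloning region with flanking T7 and T3 promoters are also present. The viral portion has a third-generation, self-inactivating layout. An RSV promoter drives a truncated HIV-1 5' LTR, followed by the Ψ packaging signal with a partial gag sequence, the Rev response element, a cPPT/CTS, and a ΔU3 3' LTR. An SV40 polyadenylation signal lies downstream of the 3' LTR.

Two expression units sit between the LTRs. An SV40 early promoter/origin region precedes the puromycin N-acetyltransferase gene, which allows selection of transduced mammalian cells. The EF-1α promoter drives the insert, a 485 bp synthesized ORF of human ZNF468, and a WPRE downstream enhances transcript expression. The automated annotation labels the insert region as fragments of ZNF720 and ZNF415. These are most likely homology hits among related zinc finger proteins rather than separate genes, since the catalogue entry names ZNF468. The unique 24-bp barcode described for the collection is not annotated in the feature table, so its position cannot be stated. The sequenced record length matches the stated backbone plus insert.

The construct is intended for overexpressing this transcription factor in mammalian cells, particularly in pooled screens of directed differentiation, where the barcode identifies which factor each cell received. The depositor notes that the plasmid can recombine during propagation.
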