Addgene plasmid #142057: TFORF2372
Purpose: Lentiviral vector for overexpressing transcription factor ORFs with unique 24-bp barcodes. Barcodes facilitate identification of transcription factors in pooled screens.
Depositing lab: Feng Zhang. Depositing organization: Broad Institute. Publication: A transcription factor atlas of directed differentiation. Joung J, Ma S, Tay T, Geiger-Schuller KR, Kirchgatterer PC, Verdine VK, Guo B, Arias-Garcia MA, Allen WE, Singh A, Kuksenko O, Abudayyeh OO, Gootenberg JS, Fu Z, Macrae RK, Buenrostro JD, Regev A, Zhang F. Cell. 2023 Jan 5;186(1):209-229.e26. doi: 10.1016/j.cell.2022.11.026. PubMed 36608654.
Backbone
  Vector backbone: pLX_TRC317
  Backbone manufacturer: Broad Institute Genetic Perturbation Platform
  Backbone size w/o insert (bp): 8264
  Vector type: Mammalian Expression, Lentiviral
  Selectable markers: Puromycin
Growth in bacteria
  Bacterial resistance: Ampicillin, 100 μg/mL
  Growth temperature: 37°C
  Growth strain: NEB Stable
  Copy number: High Copy
Gene/Insert
  Gene/Insert name: ZNF468
  Species: H. sapiens (human)
  Insert size (bp): 485
  Entrez Gene: ZNF468
  Promoter: EF1a
  Cloning method: Unknown
  Sequencing primers: 5′ GGGTGGAGACTGAAGTTAGGCCAG; 3′ CACATAGCGTAAAAGGAGCAACATAG
Terms and licenses: Academic/Nonprofit Terms; Industry Terms: Not Available to Industry
Depositor comments: NM_001277120,ENST00000243639 . The transcription factor ORF portion of this plasmid was synthesized by Genewiz. Please test multiple small colonies in case of plasmid recombination. To make this collection available in a timely manner, a portion of this collection was not fully sequenced by Addgene. If an Addgene verified full plasmid sequence is not available, please contact us prior to placing an order to request the full sequence.
How to cite: TFORF2372 was a gift from Feng Zhang (Addgene plasmid # 142057 ; http://n2t.net/addgene:142057 ; RRID:Addgene_142057)
