>Addgene plasmid #142057 | TFORF2372 | depositor partial sequence | sequence record 278308 | Insert
ACCGCCACCATGGCTCTTCCTCAGGGTCTATTGACATTCAGGGACGTGGCCATAGAATTCTCTCAGGAGG
AGTGGAAATGCCTGGACCCTGCTCAGAGGACTTTATACAGGGACGTGATGCTGGAGAATTATAGGAACCT
CGTCTCCCTGGAGTTTTGGTCTGTCATCCCGGCTAAAGTACAGTGGTGTCATCTCCGCTCACTGCAACCT
CCACTTCCCAGGTTCAAGCAATTCTCCTGCCTCAGCCTTCCAAGTACCTGGGACTACAGATATCTCTTCC
AAATGCATGTTGAAGACGTTGTCGTCAACAGGGCAAGGCAATACAGAAGTGATCCACACAGGGACATTGC
ACAGACAAGCAAGTCATCACATTGGAGAATTTTGTTTCCATAGTAATGAACTAGTCCGTAACTTGAAAGT
ATTTCGATTTCTTGGCTTTATATATCTTGTGGAAAGGACGAGCGCGGCTGACGGTACACGGTAGG
