>Addgene plasmid #142057 | TFORF2372 | depositor partial sequence | sequence record 278309 | Barcode
GCGCGGCTGACGGTACACGGTAGG
